>Addgene plasmid #65344 | HCKan-O-ycrtE | depositor full sequence | sequence record 110577 | Full Sequence
GATGGACTACGCTAACATCTTGACCGCTATCCCATTGGAGTTCACCCCACAAGACGACATCGTTTTGTTG
GAACCATACCACTACTTGGGTAAGAACCCAGGTAAGGAAATCAGATCTCAATTGATCGAGGCTTTCAACT
ACTGGTTGGACGTTAAGAAGGAAGACTTGGAAGTTATCCAAAACGTTGTTGGTATGTTGCACACCGGTTC
TTTGTTGATGGACGACGTTGAAGACTCTTCTGTTTTGAGAAGAGGTTCTCCAGTTGCTCACTTGATCTAC
GGTATCCCACAAACCATCAACACCGCTAACTACGTTTACTTCTTGGCTTACCAAGAAATCTTCAAGCTCA
GACCAACCCCAATCCCAATGCCAGTTATCCCACCATCTTCTGCTTCTTTGCAATCTTCTGTTTCTTCTGC
TTCTTCTTCTTCTTCTGCTTCTTCTGAAAACGGTGGAACCTCTACCCCAAACTCTCAAATCCCATTCTCT
AAGGACACCTACTTGGACAAGGTTATCACCGACGAAATCTTGTCTTTGCACAGAGGTCAAGGTTTGGAAT
TGTTCTGGAGAGACTCTTTGACCTGTCCATCTGAAGAAGAATACGTTAAGATGGTTTTGGGTAAGACCGG
TGGTTTGTTCAGAATCGCTGTTAGATTGATGATGGCTAAGTCTGAATGTGACATCGACTTCGTTCAATTG
GTTAACTTGATCTCTATCTACTTCCAAATCCGCGACGACTACATGAACTTGCAATCTTCTGAATACGCTC
ACAACAAGAACTTCGCTGAAGACTTGACCGAAGGTAAGTTCTCTTTCCCAACCATCCACTCTATCCACGC
TAACCCATCTAGTAGATTGGTTATCAACACCTTGCAAAAGAAGTCTACCTCTCCAGAAATCTTGCACCAC
TGTGTTAACTACATGAGAACCGAAACCCACTCTTTCGAATACACCCAAGAAGTTTTGAACACCTTGTCTG
GTGCTTTGGAAAGAGAATTGGGTAGATTGCAAGGTGAGTTCGCTGAAGCTAACAGTAGAATGGACTTGGG
TGACGTTGACTCTGAAGGTAGAACCGGTAAGAACGTTAAGTTGGAAGCTATCTTGAAGAAGTTGGCTGAC
ATCCCATTGTAGCCGAGACGACTGACCATTTAAATCATACCTGACCTCCATAGCAGAAAGTCAAAAGCCT
CCGACCGGAGGCTTTTGACTTGATCGGCACGTAAGAGGTTCCAACTTTCACCATAATGAAATAAGATCAC
TACCGGGCGTATTTTTTGAGTTATCGAGATTTTCAGGAGCTAAGGAAGCTAAAATGAGCCATATTCAACG
GGAAACGTCTTGCTCGAGGCCGCGATTAAATTCCAACATGGATGCTGATTTATATGGGTATAAATGGGCT
CGCGATAATGTCGGGCAATCAGGTGCGACAATCTATCGATTGTATGGGAAGCCCGATGCGCCAGAGTTGT
TTCTGAAACATGGCAAAGGTAGCGTTGCCAATGATGTTACAGATGAGATGGTCAGGCTAAACTGGCTGAC
GGAATTTATGCCTCTTCCGACCATCAAGCATTTTATCCGTACTCCTGATGATGCATGGTTACTCACCACT
GCGATCCCAGGGAAAACAGCATTCCAGGTATTAGAAGAATATCCTGATTCAGGTGAAAATATTGTTGATG
CGCTGGCAGTGTTCCTGCGCCGGTTGCATTCGATTCCTGTTTGTAATTGTCCTTTTAACGGCGATCGCGT
ATTTCGTCTCGCTCAGGCGCAATCACGAATGAATAACGGTTTGGTTGGTGCGAGTGATTTTGATGACGAG
CGTAATGGCTGGCCTGTTGAACAAGTCTGGAAAGAAATGCATAAGCTTTTGCCATTCTCACCGGATTCAG
TCGTCACTCATGGTGATTTCTCACTTGATAACCTTATTTTTGACGAGGGGAAATTAATAGGTTGTATTGA
TGTTGGACGAGTCGGAATCGCAGACCGATACCAGGATCTTGCCATCCTATGGAACTGCCTCGGTGAGTTT
TCTCCTTCATTACAGAAACGGCTTTTTCAAAAATATGGTATTGATAATCCTGATATGAATAAATTGCAGT
TTCACTTGATGCTCGATGAGTTTTTCTAATGAGGGCCCAAATGTAATCACCTGGCTCACCTTCGGGTGGG
CCTTTCTGCGTTGCTGGCGTTTTTCCATAGGCTCCGCCCCCCTGACGAGCATCACAAAAATCGATGCTCA
AGTCAGAGGTGGCGAAACCCGACAGGACTATAAAGATACCAGGCGTTTCCCCCTGGAAGCTCCCTCGTGC
GCTCTCCTGTTCCGACCCTGCCGCTTACCGGATACCTGTCCGCCTTTCTCCCTTCGGGAAGCGTGGCGCT
TTCTCATAGCTCACGCTGTAGGTATCTCAGTTCGGTGTAGGTCGTTCGCTCCAAGCTGGGCTGTGTGCAC
GAACCCCCCGTTCAGCCCGACCGCTGCGCCTTATCCGGTAACTATCGTCTTGAGTCCAACCCGGTAAGAC
ACGACTTATCGCCACTGGCAGCAGCCACTGGTAACAGGATTAGCAGAGCGAGGTATGTAGGCGGTGCTAC
AGAGTTCTTGAAGTGGTGGCCTAACTACGGCTACACTAGAAGAACAGTATTTGGTATCTGCGCTCTGCTG
AAGCCAGTTACCTCGGAAAAAGAGTTGGTAGCTCTTGATCCGGCAAACAAACCACCGCTGGTAGCGGTGG
TTTTTTTGTTTGCAAGCAGCAGATTACGCGCAGAAAAAAAGGATCTCAAGAAGATCCTTTGATTTTCTAC
CGAAGAAAGGCCCACCCGTGAAGGTGAGCCAGTGAGTTGATTGCAGTCCAGTTACGCTGGAGTCCGTCTC
G
Features (pLannotate 1.2.2; 7 found; start..end, strand, type, name):
     62..976     +  CDS            al-3 (fragment): GGPPS_NEUCR - Experimental evidence at transcript level: Swiss-Prot protein existence level 2. Catalyzes the trans-addition of the three molecules of IPP onto DMAPP to form geranylgeranyl pyrophosphate. From Neurospora crassa (strain ATCC 24698 / 74-OR23-1A / CBS 708.71 / DSM 1257 / FGSC 987).
   1179..1210    +  terminator     tonB terminator: bidirectional E. coli tonB-P14 transcription terminator
   1211..1313    +  promoter       cat promoter: promoter of the E. coli cat gene encoding chloramphenicol acetyltransferase
   1314..2129    +  CDS            KanR: aminoglycoside phosphotransferase; aph(3')-Ia; confers resistance to kanamycin in bacteria or G418 (Geneticin®) in eukaryotes
   2153..2180    +  terminator     T7Te terminator: phage T7 early transcription terminator
   2192..2779    -  rep_origin     ori: high-copy-number ColE1/pMB1/pBR322/pUC origin of replication
   2801..2830    -  terminator     T3Te terminator: phage T3 early transcription terminator
