[The description below was written by a language model from this plasmid's Addgene catalogue record and pLannotate feature annotations shown in this document.]
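Description:
HCKan-O-ycrtE is a small (about 2.9 kb) high-copy bacterial plasmid from the YeastFab collection of standard biological parts for metabolic engineering in Saccharomyces cerevisiae. It consists of the HCKan-O receiving vector carrying a synthetic 1,127 bp insert named ycrtE. The backbone is minimal. A ColE1/pUC-type origin supports high-copy replication in E. coli, and a kanamycin resistance gene (aph(3')-Ia aminoglycoside phosphotransferase) expressed from the cat promoter provides selection. Three short transcription terminators (tonB, T7Te and T3Te) flank these modules, which presumably insulates the cloned part from read-through transcription originating in the backbone. No yeast origin, yeast selectable marker, or eukaryotic promoter or terminator is annotated, so the plasmid acts as a part-storage vector rather than a yeast expression construct.

The insert carries the only payload annotation, a coding region matched by similarity to a fragment of the Neurospora crassa al-3 geranylgeranyl pyrophosphate synthase. This enzyme adds isopentenyl pyrophosphate units to dimethylallyl pyrophosphate to form GGPP, the precursor for carotenoid biosynthesis. The match fits the crtE name, which conventionally denotes GGPP synthase, but the record lists the insert species only as synthetic and does not state the natural source of the gene. The "y" prefix may indicate a yeast-adapted version, although this is not stated either. No promoter drives the open reading frame in this plasmid. The cloning method and any flanking assembly sites are also not recorded. The stated purpose is simply to house ycrtE in the HCKan-O vector, where it presumably serves as an ORF part to be combined with promoter and terminator parts into transcription units for pathway engineering in yeast.
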