Addgene plasmid #65344: HCKan-O-ycrtE
Purpose: construction of ycrtE gene in HCKan-O receiving vector
Depositing lab: Junbiao Dai. Depositing organization: Tsinghua University. Publication: YeastFab: the design and construction of standard biological parts for metabolic engineering in Saccharomyces cerevisiae. Guo Y, Dong J, Zhou T, Auxillos J, Li T, Zhang W, Wang L, Shen Y, Luo Y, Zheng Y, Lin J, Chen GQ, Wu Q, Cai Y, Dai J. Nucleic Acids Res. 2015 May 8. pii: gkv464. 10.1093/nar/gkv464 PubMed 25956650.
Backbone
  Vector backbone: HCKan-O
  Vector type: Synthetic Biology
Growth in bacteria
  Bacterial resistance: Kanamycin, 50 μg/mL
  Growth temperature: 37°C
  Growth strain: DH5alpha
  Copy number: High Copy
Gene/Insert
  Gene/Insert name: ycrtE
  Species: Synthetic
  Insert size (bp): 1127
  Cloning method: Unknown
  Sequencing primers: 5′ pBR322ori-3; 3′ Kan-R
Terms and licenses: Academic/Nonprofit Terms; Industry Terms: Not Available to Industry
How to cite: HCKan-O-ycrtE was a gift from Junbiao Dai (Addgene plasmid # 65344 ; http://n2t.net/addgene:65344 ; RRID:Addgene_65344)
