>Addgene plasmid #65344 | HCKan-O-ycrtE | addgene partial sequence | sequence record 137904 | pBR322ori-3 5'-tttgtttgcaagcagcagat-3'
GGCCCACCCGTGAAGGTGAGCCAGTGAGTTGATTGCAGTCCAGTTACGCTGGAGTCCGTCTCGGATGGAC
TACGCTAACATCTTGACCGCTATCCCATTGGAGTTCACCCCACAAGACGACATCGTTTTGTTGGAACCAT
ACCACTACTTGGGTAAGAACCCAGGTAAGGAAATCAGATCTCAATTGATCGAGGCTTTCAACTACTGGTT
GGACGTTAAGAAGGAAGACTTGGAAGTTATCCAAAACGTTGTTGGTATGTTGCACACCGGTTCTTTGTTG
ATGGACGACGTTGAAGACTCTTCTGTTTTGAGAAGAGGTTCTCCAGTTGCTCACTTGATCTACGGTATCC
CACAAACCATCAACACCGCTAACTACGTTTACTTCTTGGCTTACCAAGAAATCTTCAAGCTCAGACCAAC
CCCAATCCCAATGCCAGTTATCCCACCATCTTCTGCTTCTTTGCAATCTTCTGTTTCTTCTGCTTCTTCT
TCTTCTTCTGCTTCTTCTGAAAACGGTGGAACCTCTACCCCAAACTCTCAAATCCCATTCTCTAAGGACA
CCTACTTGGACAAGGTTATCACCGACGAAATCTTGTCTTTGCACAGAGGTCAAGGTTTGGAATTGTTCTG
GAGAGACTCTTTGACCTGTCCATCTGAAGAAGAATACGTTAAGATGGTTTTGGGTAAGACCGGTGGTTTG
TTCAGAATCGCTGTTAGATTGATGATGGCTAAGTCTGAATGTGACATCGACTTCGTTCAATTGGTTAACT
TGATCTCTATCTACTTCCAAATCCGCGACGACTACATGAACTTGCAATCTTCTGA
