>Addgene plasmid #65344 | HCKan-O-ycrtE | addgene partial sequence | sequence record 137951 | Kan-R 5'-ATCGCGAGCCCATTTATACC-3'
AGACGTTTCCCGTTGAATATGGCTCATTTTAGCTTCCTTAGCTCCTGAAAATCTCGATAACTCAAAAAAT
ACGCCCGGTAGTGATCTTATTTCATTATGGTGAAAGTTGGAACCTCTTACGTGCCGATCAAGTCAAAAGC
CTCCGGTCGGAGGCTTTTGACTTTCTGCTATGGAGGTCAGGTATGATTTAAATGGTCAGTCGTCTCGGCT
ACAATGGGATGTCAGCCAACTTCTTCAAGATAGCTTCCAACTTAACGTTCTTACCGGTTCTACCTTCAGA
GTCAACGTCACCCAAGTCCATTCTACTGTTAGCTTCAGCGAACTCACCTTGCAATCTACCCAATTCTCTT
TCCAAAGCACCAGACAAGGTGTTCAAAACTTCTTGGGTGTATTCGAAAGAGTGGGTTTCGGTTCTCATGT
AGTTAACACAGTGGTGCAAGATTTCTGGAGAGGTAGACTTCTTTTGCAAGGTGTTGATAACCAATCTACT
AGATGGGTTAGCGTGGATAGAGTGGATGGTTGGGAAAGAGAACTTACCTTCGGTCAAGTCTTCAGCGAAG
TTCTTGTTGTGAGCGTATTCAGAAGATTGCAAGTTCATGTAGTCGTCGCGGATTTGGAAGTAGATAGAGA
TCAAGTTAACCAATTGAACGAAGTCGATGTCACATTCAGACTTAGCCATCATCAATCTAACAGCGATTCT
GAACAAACCACCGGTCTTACC
